>Addgene plasmid #103920 | PTPN13_PDZ_2 | addgene full sequence | sequence record 200138 | Addgene NGS Result
TTGACAATTAATCATCGGCTCGTATAATGTGTGGAATTGTGAGCGGATAACAATTTCACACAGGAAACAG
TATTCATGTCCCCTATACTAGGTTATTGGAAAATTAAGGGCCTTGTGCAACCCACTCGACTTCTTTTGGA
ATATCTTGAAGAAAAATATGAAGAGCATTTGTATGAGCGCGATGAAGGTGATAAATGGCGAAACAAAAAG
TTTGAATTGGGTTTGGAGTTTCCCAATCTTCCTTATTATATTGATGGTGATGTTAAATTAACACAGTCTA
TGGCCATCATACGTTATATAGCTGACAAGCACAACATGTTGGGTGGTTGTCCAAAAGAGCGTGCAGAGAT
TTCAATGCTTGAAGGAGCGGTTTTGGATATTAGATACGGTGTTTCGAGAATTGCATATAGTAAAGACTTT
GAAACTCTCAAAGTTGATTTTCTTAGCAAGCTACCTGAAATGCTGAAAATGTTCGAAGATCGTTTATGTC
ATAAAACATATTTAAATGGTGATCATGTAACCCATCCTGACTTCATGTTGTATGACGCTCTTGATGTTGT
TTTATACATGGACCCAATGTGCCTGGATGCGTTCCCAAAATTAGTTTGTTTTAAAAAACGTATTGAAGCT
ATCCCACAAATTGATAAGTACTTGAAATCCAGCAAGTATATAGCATGGCCTTTGCAGGGCTGGCAAGCCA
CGTTTGGTGGTGGCGACCATCCTCCAAAATCGGATCTGGAAGTTCTGTTCCAGGGGCCCCTGGGATCCTC
TTCATCACCTCCTAAGCCTGGAGATATCTTTGAGGTTGAACTGGCTAAAAATGATAACAGCTTGGGGATA
AGTGTCACGGGAGGTGTGAATACGAGTGTCAGACATGGTGGCATTTATGTGAAAGCTGTTATTCCCCAGG
GAGCAGCAGAGTCTGATGGTAGAATTCACAAAGGTGATCGCGTCCTAGCTGTCAATGGAGTTAGTCTAGA
AGGAGCCACCCATAAGCAAGCTGTGGAAACACTGAGAAATACAGGACAGGTGGTTCATCTGTTATTAGAA
AAGGGACAATCTCCAACATCTAAAGAACATGTCCCGGTAACCCCACAGTGTACCCTTTCATGAGTCGACT
CGAGCGGCCGCATCGTGACTGACTGACGATCTGCCTCGCGCGTTTCGGTGATGACGGTGAAAACCTCTGA
CACATGCAGCTCCCGGAGACGGTCACAGCTTGTCTGTAAGCGGATGCCGGGAGCAGACAAGCCCGTCAGG
GCGCGTCAGCGGGTGTTGGCGGGTGTCGGGGCGCAGCCATGACCCAGTCACGTAGCGATAGCGGAGTGTA
TAATTCTTGAAGACGAAAGGGCCTCGTGATACGCCTATTTTTATAGGTTAATGTCATGATAATAATGGTT
TCTTAGACGTCAGGTGGCACTTTTCGGGGAAATGTGCGCGGAACCCCTATTTGTTTATTTTTCTAAATAC
ATTCAAATATGTATCCGCTCATGAGACAATAACCCTGATAAATGCTTCAATAATATTGAAAAAGGAAGAG
TATGAGTATTCAACATTTCCGTGTCGCCCTTATTCCCTTTTTTGCGGCATTTTGCCTTCCTGTTTTTGCT
CACCCAGAAACGCTGGTGAAAGTAAAAGATGCTGAAGATCAGTTGGGTGCACGAGTGGGTTACATCGAAC
TGGATCTCAACAGCGGTAAGATCCTTGAGAGTTTTCGCCCCGAAGAACGTTTTCCAATGATGAGCACTTT
TAAAGTTCTGCTATGTGGCGCGGTATTATCCCGTGTTGACGCCGGGCAAGAGCAACTCGGTCGCCGCATA
CACTATTCTCAGAATGACTTGGTTGAGTACTCACCAGTCACAGAAAAGCATCTTACGGATGGCATGACAG
TAAGAGAATTATGCAGTGCTGCCATAACCATGAGTGATAACACTGCGGCCAACTTACTTCTGACAACGAT
CGGAGGACCGAAGGAGCTAACCGCTTTTTTGCACAACATGGGGGATCATGTAACTCGCCTTGATCGTTGG
GAACCGGAGCTGAATGAAGCCATACCAAACGACGAGCGTGACACCACGATGCCTGCAGCAATGGCAACAA
CGTTGCGCAAACTATTAACTGGCGAACTACTTACTCTAGCTTCCCGGCAACAATTAATAGACTGGATGGA
GGCGGATAAAGTTGCAGGACCACTTCTGCGCTCGGCCCTTCCGGCTGGCTGGTTTATTGCTGATAAATCT
GGAGCCGGTGAGCGTGGGTCTCGCGGTATCATTGCAGCACTGGGGCCAGATGGTAAGCCCTCCCGTATCG
TAGTTATCTACACGACGGGGAGTCAGGCAACTATGGATGAACGAAATAGACAGATCGCTGAGATAGGTGC
CTCACTGATTAAGCATTGGTAACTGTCAGACCAAGTTTACTCATATATACTTTAGATTGATTTAAAACTT
CATTTTTAATTTAAAAGGATCTAGGTGAAGATCCTTTTTGATAATCTCATGACCAAAATCCCTTAACGTG
AGTTTTCGTTCCACTGAGCGTCAGACCCCGTAGAAAAGATCAAAGGATCTTCTTGAGATCCTTTTTTTCT
GCGCGTAATCTGCTGCTTGCAAACAAAAAAACCACCGCTACCAGCGGTGGTTTGTTTGCCGGATCAAGAG
CTACCAACTCTTTTTCCGAAGGTAACTGGCTTCAGCAGAGCGCAGATACCAAATACTGTCCTTCTAGTGT
AGCCGTAGTTAGGCCACCACTTCAAGAACTCTGTAGCACCGCCTACATACCTCGCTCTGCTAATCCTGTT
ACCAGTGGCTGCTGCCAGTGGCGATAAGTCGTGTCTTACCGGGTTGGACTCAAGACGATAGTTACCGGAT
AAGGCGCAGCGGTCGGGCTGAACGGGGGGTTCGTGCACACAGCCCAGCTTGGAGCGAACGACCTACACCG
AACTGAGATACCTACAGCGTGAGCTATGAGAAAGCGCCACGCTTCCCGAAGGGAGAAAGGCGGACAGGTA
TCCGGTAAGCGGCAGGGTCGGAACAGGAGAGCGCACGAGGGAGCTTCCAGGGGGAAACGCCTGGTATCTT
TATAGTCCTGTCGGGTTTCGCCACCTCTGACTTGAGCGTCGATTTTTGTGATGCTCGTCAGGGGGGCGGA
GCCTATGGAAAAACGCCAGCAACGCGGCCTTTTTACGGTTCCTGGCCTTTTGCTGGCCTTTTGCTCACAT
GTTCTTTCCTGCGTTATCCCCTGATTCTGTGGATAACCGTATTACCGCCTTTGAGTGAGCTGATACCGCT
CGCCGCAGCCGAACGACCGAGCGCAGCGAGTCAGTGAGCGAGGAAGCGGAAGAGCGCCTGATGCGGTATT
TTCTCCTTACGCATCTGTGCGGTATTTCACACCGCATAAATTCCGACACCATCGAATGGCGCAAAACCTT
TCGCGGTATGGCATGATAGCGCCCGGAAGAGAGTCAATTCAGGGTGGTGAATGTGAAACCAGTAACGTTA
TACGATGTCGCAGAGTATGCCGGTGTCTCTTATCAGACCGTTTCCCGCGTGGTGAACCAGGCCAGCCACG
TTTCTGCGAAAACGCGGGAAAAAGTGGAAGCGGCGATGGCGGAGCTGAATTACATTCCCAACCGCGTGGC
ACAACAACTGGCGGGCAAACAGTCGTTGCTGATTGGCGTTGCCACCTCCAGTCTGGCCCTGCACGCGCCG
TCGCAAATTGTCGCGGCGATTAAATCTCGCGCCGATCAACTGGGTGCCAGCGTGGTGGTGTCGATGGTAG
AACGAAGCGGCGTCGAAGCCTGTAAAGCGGCGGTGCACAATCTTCTCGCGCAACGCGTCAGTGGGCTGAT
CATTAACTATCCGCTGGATGACCAGGATGCCATTGCTGTGGAAGCTGCCTGCACTAATGTTCCGGCGTTA
TTTCTTGATGTCTCTGACCAGACACCCATCAACAGTATTATTTTCTCCCATGAAGACGGTACGCGACTGG
GCGTGGAGCATCTGGTCGCATTGGGTCACCAGCAAATCGCGCTGTTAGCGGGCCCATTAAGTTCTGTCTC
GGCGCGTCTGCGTCTGGCTGGCTGGCATAAATATCTCACTCGCAATCAAATTCAGCCGATAGCGGAACGG
GAAGGCGACTGGAGTGCCATGTCCGGTTTTCAACAAACCATGCAAATGCTGAATGAGGGCATCGTTCCCA
CTGCGATGCTGGTTGCCAACGATCAGATGGCGCTGGGCGCAATGCGCGCCATTACCGAGTCCGGGCTGCG
CGTTGGTGCGGATATCTCGGTAGTGGGATACGACGATACCGAAGACAGCTCATGTTATATCCCGCCGTTA
ACCACCATCAAACAGGATTTTCGCCTGCTGGGGCAAACCAGCGTGGACCGCTTGCTGCAACTCTCTCAGG
GCCAGGCGGTGAAGGGCAATCAGCTGTTGCCCGTCTCACTGGTGAAAAGAAAAACCACGCTAGCGCCCAA
TACGCAAACCGCCTCTCCCCGCGCGTTGGCCGATTCATTAATGCAGCTGGCACGACAGGTTTCCCGACTG
GAAAGCGGGCAGTGAGCGCAACGCAATTAATGTAAGTTAGCTCACTCATTAGGCACCCCAGGCTTTACAC
TTTATGCTTCCGGCTCGTATGTTGTGTGGAATTGTGAGCGGATAACAATTTCACACAGGAAACAGCTATG
ACCATGATTACGGATTCACTGGCCGTCGTTTTACAACGTCGTGACTGGGAAAACCCTGGCGTTACCCAAC
TTAATCGCCTTGCAGCACATCCCCCTTTCGCCAGCTGGCGTAATAGCGAAGAGGCCCGCACCGATCGCCC
TTCCCAACAGTTGCGCAGCCTGAATGGCGAATGGCGCTTTGCCTGGTTTCCGGCACCAGAAGCGGTGCCG
GAAAGCTGGCTGGAGTGCGATCTTCCTGAGGCCGATACTGTCGTCGTCCCCTCAAACTGGCAGATGCACG
GTTACGATGCGCCCATCTACACCAACGTGACCTATCCCATTACGGTCAATCCGCCGTTTGTTCCCACGGA
GAATCCGACGGGTTGTTACTCGCTCACATTTAATGTTGATGAAAGCTGGCTACAGGAAGGCCAGACGCGA
ATTATTTTTGATGGCGTTGGAATTAGCTTATCGACTGCACGGTGCACCAATGCTTCTGGCGTCAGGCAGC
CATCGGAAGCTGTGGTATGGCTGTGCAGGTCGTAAATCACTGCATAATTCGTGTCGCTCAAGGCGCACTC
CCGTTCTGGATAATGTTTTTTGCGCCGACATCATAACGGTTCTGGCAAATATTCTGAAATGAGCTG
Features (pLannotate 1.2.2; 17 found; start..end, strand, type, name):
      1..29      +  promoter       tac promoter: strong E. coli promoter; hybrid between the trp and lac UV5 promoters
     37..53      +  protein_bind   lac operator: The lac repressor binds to the lac operator to inhibit transcription in E. coli. This inhibition can be relieved by adding lactose or isopropyl-β-D-thiogalactopyranoside (IPTG). lac repressor encoded by lacI
     76..729     +  CDS            GST26_SCHJA: Experimental evidence at protein level: Swiss-Prot protein existence level 1. GST isoenzymes appear to play a central role in the parasite detoxification system. Other functions are also suspected including a role in increasing the solubility of haematin in the parasite gut. From Schistosoma japonicum (Blood fluke).
    769..1110    +  CDS            PTPN13 (fragment): PTN13_HUMAN - Also known as PNP1, PTP1E, PTPL1. Experimental evidence at protein level: Swiss-Prot protein existence level 1. Tyrosine phosphatase which regulates negatively FAS-induced apoptosis and NGFR-mediated pro-apoptotic signaling (PubMed:15611135). May regulate phosphoinositide 3-kinase (PI3K) signaling through dephosphorylation of PIK3R2 (PubMed:23604317). From Homo sapiens (Human).
   1151..1190    +  CDS            rop (fragment): Rop protein, which maintains plasmids at low copy number; rop
   1292..1332    +  misc_feature   bom (fragment): basis of mobility region from pBR322
   1437..1541    +  promoter       AmpR promoter: bla
   1542..2402    +  CDS            AmpR: β-lactamase; bla; confers resistance to ampicillin, carbenicillin, and related antibiotics
   2573..3161    +  rep_origin     ori: high-copy-number ColE1/pMB1/pBR322/pUC origin of replication
   3347..3398    -  misc_feature   bom (fragment): basis of mobility region from pBR322
   3405..3482    +  promoter       lacI promoter: lacI
   3483..4565    +  CDS            lacI: lac repressor; lacI; The lac repressor binds to the lac operator to inhibit transcription in E. coli. This inhibition can be relieved by adding lactose or isopropyl-β-D-thiogalactopyranoside (IPTG).
   4578..4599    +  protein_bind   CAP binding site: CAP binding activates transcription in the presence of cAMP. E. coli catabolite activator protein
   4614..4644    +  promoter       lac promoter: promoter for the E. coli lac operon
   4652..4668    +  protein_bind   lac operator: The lac repressor binds to the lac operator to inhibit transcription in E. coli. This inhibition can be relieved by adding lactose or isopropyl-β-D-thiogalactopyranoside (IPTG). lac repressor encoded by lacI
   4688..4861    +  CDS            lacZα: LacZα fragment of β-galactosidase; lacZ fragment
   5125..5241    -  CDS            yciV (fragment): RNAAM_ECOLI - Also known as trpH From Escherichia coli (strain K12).
