[The description below was written by a language model from this plasmid's Addgene catalogue record and pLannotate feature annotations shown in this document.]
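Description:
PTPN13_PDZ_2 is a bacterial expression plasmid built on the pGEX-6P-1 backbone and designed for producing and purifying the second PDZ domain of human PTPN13, a non-receptor protein tyrosine phosphatase also known as FAP-1, PTP-BAS or PTPL1. The sequenced plasmid is 5,316 nt. It replicates in E. coli from a ColE1/pMB1-type origin and is selected with ampicillin through the β-lactamase (AmpR) gene and its own promoter. Short rop and bom fragments, a lac promoter/lacZα segment and a small yciV fragment are backbone remnants with no stated role in the construct's function.

The expression cassette begins with the hybrid tac promoter followed by a lac operator. This drives an open reading frame that encodes Schistosoma japonicum glutathione S-transferase, followed a short distance downstream by a 342-nt fragment of PTPN13 corresponding to the PDZ2 domain. GST therefore sits at the N terminus of the fusion. The plasmid also carries lacI under its own promoter, so the lac repressor keeps the tac promoter off until IPTG is added, which gives inducible expression independent of the host genotype. The GST moiety allows affinity capture on glutathione resin. The short linker between GST and the insert is not annotated in the feature table, although pGEX-6P vectors normally carry a protease cleavage site there for tag removal. The restriction sites used for cloning are not recorded. The construct belongs to a collection of PDZ domain expression clones used to obtain purified domains for mapping peptide-binding specificity across the PDZ family.
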