Addgene plasmid #103920: PTPN13_PDZ_2
Purpose: Protein expression and purification of PTN13 PDZ2 domain
Depositing lab: Sachdev Sidhu. Depositing organization: University of Toronto. Publication: A specificity map for the PDZ domain family. Tonikian R, Zhang Y, Sazinsky SL, Currell B, Yeh JH, Reva B, Held HA, Appleton BA, Evangelista M, Wu Y, Xin X, Chan AC, Seshagiri S, Lasky LA, Sander C, Boone C, Bader GD, Sidhu SS. PLoS Biol. 2008 Sep 30;6(9):e239. doi: 10.1371/journal.pbio.0060239. PubMed 18828675.
Backbone
  Vector backbone: pGEX-6P-1
  Backbone size w/o insert (bp): 4984
  Vector type: Bacterial Expression
Growth in bacteria
  Bacterial resistance: Ampicillin, 100 μg/mL
  Growth temperature: 37°C
  Growth strain: DH5alpha
  Copy number: Unknown
Gene/Insert
  Gene/Insert name: PTPN13 (alt name: PTN13 PDZ2)
  Species: H. sapiens (human)
  Entrez Gene: PTPN13 (a.k.a. FAP-1, PNP1, PTP-BAS, PTP-BL, PTP1E, PTPL1, PTPLE, hPTP1E)
  Promoter: tac
  Tag / fusion protein: GST (N terminal on backbone)
  Cloning method: Restriction Enzyme; 5′ cloning site unknown (unknown if destroyed); 3′ cloning site unknown (unknown if destroyed)
  Sequencing primers: 5′ pGEX Fwd
Terms and licenses: Academic/Nonprofit Terms; Industry Terms: Not Available to Industry
How to cite: PTPN13_PDZ_2 was a gift from Sachdev Sidhu (Addgene plasmid # 103920 ; http://n2t.net/addgene:103920 ; RRID:Addgene_103920)
